Addgene plasmid #128116: Cas-Acr (insertion 5)
Purpose: Expresses SpyCas9 fused to attenuated AcrIIA4 (insertion 5)
Depositing lab: Dominik Niopek. Depositing organization: Universitaet Heidelberg. Publication: Coupling Cas9 to artificial inhibitory domains enhances CRISPR-Cas9 target specificity. Aschenbrenner S, Kallenberger SM, Hoffmann MD, Huck A, Eils R, Niopek D. Sci Adv. 2020 Feb 5;6(6):eaay0187. doi: 10.1126/sciadv.aay0187. eCollection 2020 Feb. PubMed 32076642.
Backbone
  Vector backbone: pcDNA3.1
  Vector type: Mammalian Expression, CRISPR, Synthetic Biology
Growth in bacteria
  Bacterial resistance: Ampicillin, 100 μg/mL
  Growth temperature: 37°C
  Growth strain: DH5alpha
  Copy number: High Copy
Gene/Insert
  Gene/Insert name: CascAID (insertion 5)
  Promoter: CMV
  Cloning method: Unknown
  Sequencing primers: 5′ CMV-fw
Terms and licenses: Academic/Nonprofit Terms; Industry Terms: Not Available to Industry
How to cite: Cas-Acr (insertion 5) was a gift from Dominik Niopek (Addgene plasmid # 128116 ; http://n2t.net/addgene:128116 ; RRID:Addgene_128116)
