[The description below was written by a language model from this plasmid's Addgene catalogue record and pLannotate feature annotations shown in this document.]
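Description:
Cas-Acr (insertion 5) is a pcDNA3.1-based mammalian expression plasmid of about 10.5 kb that encodes Streptococcus pyogenes Cas9 fused to an attenuated version of the anti-CRISPR protein AcrIIA4, an insert the record calls CascAID (insertion 5). It is propagated in E. coli as a high-copy plasmid through a ColE1/pUC-type origin with ampicillin selection (AmpR under its own bla promoter). It also carries an f1 origin and remnants of lac regulatory sequence from the backbone. For mammalian cells, an SV40 promoter drives a neomycin phosphotransferase gene with an SV40 polyadenylation signal, which would allow G418 selection.

The payload is transcribed from the CMV immediate-early enhancer and promoter and terminated by the bGH polyadenylation signal, with a T7 promoter lying just upstream of the coding region. The annotation shows the full Cas9 open reading frame (labelled as contiguous N- and C-terminal portions) followed by a nucleoplasmin bipartite nuclear localization signal. Downstream of the NLS there is a coding stretch in which the software recognises only a segment resembling miniSOG, a flavin-binding domain derived from an Arabidopsis LOV domain. AcrIIA4 itself is not annotated. It presumably lies in this region, with the annotated domain possibly corresponding to "insertion 5", but the record does not define the nature or position of that insertion. The two sequence records (depositor and repository sequencing) differ by only a few nucleotides in length and show the same feature order.

The design tethers a weakened inhibitor to Cas9 to dampen nuclease activity. According to the associated publication title, this coupling to an artificial inhibitory domain is meant to improve CRISPR-Cas9 target specificity. No guide RNA cassette is annotated, so a guide would have to be supplied separately.
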