Features (pLannotate 1.2.2; 23 found; start..end, strand, type, name):
     28..80      -  misc_feature   bom (fragment): basis of mobility region from pBR322
    235..614     +  enhancer       CMV enhancer: human cytomegalovirus immediate early enhancer
    615..818     +  promoter       CMV promoter: human cytomegalovirus (CMV) immediate early promoter
    814..847     +  LTR            5' LTR (truncated) (fragment): truncated 5' long terminal repeat (LTR) from HIV-1
    863..881     +  promoter       T7 promoter: promoter for bacteriophage T7 RNA polymerase
   1057..2658    +  CDS            Cas9(N): N-terminal portion of Streptococcus pyogenes Cas9 (Zetsche et al., 2015)
   2659..5157    +  CDS            Cas9(C): C-terminal portion of Streptococcus pyogenes Cas9 (Zetsche et al., 2015)
   5158..5205    +  CDS            nucleoplasmin NLS: bipartite nuclear localization signal from nucleoplasmin
   5542..5859    +  CDS            miniSOG: miniSOG is a basic (constitutively fluorescent) cyan fluorescent protein published in 2011, derived from Arabidopsis thaliana. It requires the cofactor flavin for fluorescence.
   6067..6291    +  polyA_signal   bGH poly(A) signal: bovine growth hormone polyadenylation signal
   6295..6316    +  promoter       SV40 promoter (fragment): SV40 enhancer and early promoter
   6337..6765    +  rep_origin     f1 ori (sequence partly withheld): f1 bacteriophage origin of replication; arrow indicates direction of (+) strand synthesis
   6779..7108    +  promoter       SV40 promoter: SV40 enhancer and early promoter
   7175..7966    +  CDS            neo: KKA2_KLEPN - Also known as kan, nptII. Experimental evidence at protein level: Swiss-Prot protein existence level 1. Resistance to kanamycin, neomycin, paromomycin, ribostamycin, butirosin and gentamicin B. From Klebsiella pneumoniae.
   7990..8148    +  CDS            ble (fragment): BLE_KLEPN - Experimental evidence at protein level: Swiss-Prot protein existence level 1. Binding protein with a strong affinity to the bleomycin family of antibiotics. Binds to CL990; an antimitotic-antibiotic compound. From Klebsiella pneumoniae.
   8143..8264    +  polyA_signal   SV40 poly(A) signal: SV40 polyadenylation signal
   8337..8353    -  protein_bind   lac operator: The lac repressor binds to the lac operator to inhibit transcription in E. coli. This inhibition can be relieved by adding lactose or isopropyl-β-D-thiogalactopyranoside (IPTG). lac repressor encoded by lacI
   8361..8391    -  promoter       lac promoter: promoter for the E. coli lac operon
   8406..8427    -  protein_bind   CAP binding site: CAP binding activates transcription in the presence of cAMP. E. coli catabolite activator protein
   8440..8532    -  CDS            lacI (fragment): lac repressor; lacI; The lac repressor binds to the lac operator to inhibit transcription in E. coli. This inhibition can be relieved by adding lactose or isopropyl-β-D-thiogalactopyranoside (IPTG).
   8715..9300    -  rep_origin     ori: high-copy-number ColE1/pMB1/pBR322/pUC origin of replication
   9471..10331   -  CDS            AmpR: β-lactamase; bla; confers resistance to ampicillin, carbenicillin, and related antibiotics
  10332..10436   -  promoter       AmpR promoter: bla
>Addgene plasmid #128116 | Cas-Acr (insertion 5) | depositor full sequence | sequence record 245464 | Cas-Acr (insertion 5) sequence 10467 bps
GACGGATCGGGAGATCTCCCGATCCCCTATGGTGCACTCTCAGTACAATCTGCTCTGATGCCGCATAGTT
AAGCCAGTATCTGCTCCCTGCTTGTGTGTTGGAGGTCGCTGAGTAGTGCGCGAGCAAAATTTAAGCTACA
ACAAGGCAAGGCTTGACCGACAATTGCATGAAGAATCTGCTTAGGGTTAGGCGTTTTGCGCTGCTTCGCG
ATGTACGGGCCAGATATACGCGTTGACATTGATTATTGACTAGTTATTAATAGTAATCAATTACGGGGTC
ATTAGTTCATAGCCCATATATGGAGTTCCGCGTTACATAACTTACGGTAAATGGCCCGCCTGGCTGACCG
CCCAACGACCCCCGCCCATTGACGTCAATAATGACGTATGTTCCCATAGTAACGCCAATAGGGACTTTCC
ATTGACGTCAATGGGTGGAGTATTTACGGTAAACTGCCCACTTGGCAGTACATCAAGTGTATCATATGCC
AAGTACGCCCCCTATTGACGTCAATGACGGTAAATGGCCCGCCTGGCATTATGCCCAGTACATGACCTTA
TGGGACTTTCCTACTTGGCAGTACATCTACGTATTAGTCATCGCTATTACCATGGTGATGCGGTTTTGGC
AGTACATCAATGGGCGTGGATAGCGGTTTGACTCACGGGGATTTCCAAGTCTCCACCCCATTGACGTCAA
TGGGAGTTTGTTTTGGCACCAAAATCAACGGGACTTTCCAAAATGTCGTAACAACTCCGCCCCATTGACG
CAAATGGGCGGTAGGCGTGTACGGTGGGAGGTCTATATAAGCAGAGCTCTCTGGCTAACTAGAGAACCCA
CTGCTTACTGGCTTATCGAAATTAATACGACTCACTATAGGGAGACCCAAGCTGGCTAGCGTTTAAACGG
GCCCTCTAGACTCGAGCGGTGCCACCATGGACTATAAGGACCACGACGGAGACTACAAGGATCATGATAT
TGATTACAAAGACGATGACGATAAGATGGCCCCAAAGAAGAAGCGGAAGGTCGGTATCCACGGAGTCCCA
GCAGCCGACAAGAAGTACAGCATCGGCCTGGACATCGGCACCAACTCTGTGGGCTGGGCCGTGATCACCG
ACGAGTACAAGGTGCCCAGCAAGAAATTCAAGGTGCTGGGCAACACCGACCGGCACAGCATCAAGAAGAA
CCTGATCGGAGCCCTGCTGTTCGACAGCGGCGAAACAGCCGAGGCCACCCGGCTGAAGAGAACCGCCAGA
AGAAGATACACCAGACGGAAGAACCGGATCTGCTATCTGCAAGAGATCTTCAGCAACGAGATGGCCAAGG
TGGACGACAGCTTCTTCCACAGACTGGAAGAGTCCTTCCTGGTGGAAGAGGATAAGAAGCACGAGCGGCA
CCCCATCTTCGGCAACATCGTGGACGAGGTGGCCTACCACGAGAAGTACCCCACCATCTACCACCTGAGA
AAGAAACTGGTGGACAGCACCGACAAGGCCGACCTGCGGCTGATCTATCTGGCCCTGGCCCACATGATCA
AGTTCCGGGGCCACTTCCTGATCGAGGGCGACCTGAACCCCGACAACAGCGACGTGGACAAGCTGTTCAT
CCAGCTGGTGCAGACCTACAACCAGCTGTTCGAGGAAAACCCCATCAACGCCAGCGGCGTGGACGCCAAG
GCCATCCTGTCTGCCAGACTGAGCAAGAGCAGACGGCTGGAAAATCTGATCGCCCAGCTGCCCGGCGAGA
AGAAGAATGGCCTGTTCGGAAACCTGATTGCCCTGAGCCTGGGCCTGACCCCCAACTTCAAGAGCAACTT
CGACCTGGCCGAGGATGCCAAACTGCAGCTGAGCAAGGACACCTACGACGACGACCTGGACAACCTGCTG
GCCCAGATCGGCGACCAGTACGCCGACCTGTTTCTGGCCGCCAAGAACCTGTCCGACGCCATCCTGCTGA
GCGACATCCTGAGAGTGAACACCGAGATCACCAAGGCCCCCCTGAGCGCCTCTATGATCAAGAGATACGA
CGAGCACCACCAGGACCTGACCCTGCTGAAAGCTCTCGTGCGGCAGCAGCTGCCTGAGAAGTACAAAGAG
ATTTTCTTCGACCAGAGCAAGAACGGCTACGCCGGCTACATTGACGGCGGAGCCAGCCAGGAAGAGTTCT
ACAAGTTCATCAAGCCCATCCTGGAAAAGATGGACGGCACCGAGGAACTGCTCGTGAAGCTGAACAGAGA
GGACCTGCTGCGGAAGCAGCGGACCTTCGACAACGGCAGCATCCCCCACCAGATCCACCTGGGAGAGCTG
CACGCCATTCTGCGGCGGCAGGAAGATTTTTACCCATTCCTGAAGGACAACCGGGAAAAGATCGAGAAGA
TCCTGACCTTCCGCATCCCCTACTACGTGGGCCCTCTGGCCAGGGGAAACAGCAGATTCGCCTGGATGAC
CAGAAAGAGCGAGGAAACCATCACCCCCTGGAACTTCGAGGAAGTGGTGGACAAGGGCGCTTCCGCCCAG
AGCTTCATCGAGCGGATGACCAACTTCGATAAGAACCTGCCCAACGAGAAGGTGCTGCCCAAGCACAGCC
TGCTGTACGAGTACTTCACCGTGTATAACGAGCTGACCAAAGTGAAATACGTGACCGAGGGAATGAGAAA
GCCCGCCTTCCTGAGCGGCGAGCAGAAAAAGGCCATCGTGGACCTGCTGTTCAAGACCAACCGGAAAGTG
ACCGTGAAGCAGCTGAAAGAGGACTACTTCAAGAAAATCGAGTGCTTCGACTCCGTGGAAATCTCCGGCG
TGGAAGATCGGTTCAACGCCTCCCTGGGCACATACCACGATCTGCTGAAAATTATCAAGGACAAGGACTT
CCTGGACAATGAGGAAAACGAGGACATTCTGGAAGATATCGTGCTGACCCTGACACTGTTTGAGGACAGA
GAGATGATCGAGGAACGGCTGAAAACCTATGCCCACCTGTTCGACGACAAAGTGATGAAGCAGCTGAAGC
GGCGGAGATACACCGGCTGGGGCAGGCTGAGCCGGAAGCTGATCAACGGCATCCGGGACAAGCAGTCCGG
CAAGACAATCCTGGATTTCCTGAAGTCCGACGGCTTCGCCAACAGAAACTTCATGCAGCTGATCCACGAC
GACAGCCTGACCTTTAAAGAGGACATCCAGAAAGCCCAGGTGTCCGGCCAGGGCGATAGCCTGCACGAGC
ACATTGCCAATCTGGCCGGCAGCCCCGCCATTAAGAAGGGCATCCTGCAGACAGTGAAGGTGGTGGACGA
GCTCGTGAAAGTGATGGGCCGGCACAAGCCCGAGAACATCGTGATCGAAATGGCCAGAGAGAACCAGACC
ACCCAGAAGGGACAGAAGAACAGCCGCGAGAGAATGAAGCGGATCGAAGAGGGCATCAAAGAGCTGGGCA
GCCAGATCCTGAAAGAACACCCCGTGGAAAACACCCAGCTGCAGAACGAGAAGCTGTACCTGTACTACCT
GCAGAATGGGCGGGATATGTACGTGGACCAGGAACTGGACATCAACCGGCTGTCCGACTACGATGTGGAC
CATATCGTGCCTCAGAGCTTTCTGAAGGACGACTCCATCGACAACAAGGTGCTGACCAGAAGCGACAAGA
ACCGGGGCAAGAGCGACAACGTGCCCTCCGAAGAGGTCGTGAAGAAGATGAAGAACTACTGGCGGCAGCT
GCTGAACGCCAAGCTGATTACCCAGAGAAAGTTCGACAATCTGACCAAGGCCGAGAGAGGCGGCCTGAGC
GAACTGGATAAGGCCGGCTTCATCAAGAGACAGCTGGTGGAAACCCGGCAGATCACAAAGCACGTGGCAC
AGATCCTGGACTCCCGGATGAACACTAAGTACGACGAGAATGACAAGCTGATCCGGGAAGTGAAAGTGAT
CACCCTGAAGTCCAAGCTGGTGTCCGATTTCCGGAAGGATTTCCAGTTTTACAAAGTGCGCGAGATCAAC
AACTACCACCACGCCCACGACGCCTACCTGAACGCCGTCGTGGGAACCGCCCTGATCAAAAAGTACCCTA
AGCTGGAAAGCGAGTTCGTGTACGGCGACTACAAGGTGTACGACGTGCGGAAGATGATCGCCAAGAGCGA
GCAGGAAATCGGCAAGGCTACCGCCAAGTACTTCTTCTACAGCAACATCATGAACTTTTTCAAGACCGAG
ATTACCCTGGCCAACGGCGAGATCCGGAAGCGGCCTCTGATCGAGACAAACGGCGAAACCGGGGAGATCG
TGTGGGATAAGGGCCGGGATTTTGCCACCGTGCGGAAAGTGCTGAGCATGCCCCAAGTGAATATCGTGAA
AAAGACCGAGGTGCAGACAGGCGGCTTCAGCAAAGAGTCTATCCTGCCCAAGAGGAACAGCGATAAGCTG
ATCGCCAGAAAGAAGGACTGGGACCCTAAGAAGTACGGCGGCTTCGACAGCCCCACCGTGGCCTATTCTG
TGCTGGTGGTGGCCAAAGTGGAAAAGGGCAAGTCCAAGAAACTGAAGAGTGTGAAAGAGCTGCTGGGGAT
CACCATCATGGAAAGAAGCAGCTTCGAGAAGAATCCCATCGACTTTCTGGAAGCCAAGGGCTACAAAGAA
GTGAAAAAGGACCTGATCATCAAGCTGCCTAAGTACTCCCTGTTCGAGCTGGAAAACGGCCGGAAGAGAA
TGCTGGCCTCTGCCGGCGAACTGCAGAAGGGAAACGAACTGGCCCTGCCCTCCAAATATGTGAACTTCCT
GTACCTGGCCAGCCACTATGAGAAGCTGAAGGGCTCCCCCGAGGATAATGAGCAGAAACAGCTGTTTGTG
GAACAGCACAAGCACTACCTGGACGAGATCATCGAGCAGATCAGCGAGTTCTCCAAGAGAGTGATCCTGG
CCGACGCTAATCTGGACAAAGTGCTGTCCGCCTACAACAAGCACCGGGATAAGCCCATCAGAGAGCAGGC
CGAGAATATCATCCACCTGTTTACCCTGACCAATCTGGGAGCCCCTGCCGCCTTCAAGTACTTTGACACC
ACCATCGACCGGAAGAGGTACACCAGCACCAAAGAGGTGCTGGACGCCACCCTGATCCACCAGAGCATCA
CCGGCCTGTACGAGACACGGATCGACCTGTCTCAGCTGGGAGGCGACAAAAGGCCGGCGGCCACGAAAAA
GGCCGGCCAGGCAAAAAAGAAAAAGGAATTCGGGGGATCAGGGGGAGGGTCTGGTGGTGGATCTGGTGGA
GGATCTGGTGGGGGTTCAGGGGGCGGTTCCGGAGGAGGCTCAGGAGGCGGCTCCGGCGGTGGCTCAGGAG
GTGGATCCGGTATGAACATTAACGACCTGATTCGGGAAATAAAGAACAAGGACTACACGGTCAAGCTGTC
AGGCACCGACTCCAACTCTATAACACAGCTCATTATAAGGGTTAATAATGATGGCAACGAATATGTCATC
TCTGAATCCGAGAATGAATCAATCGTGGAGAAATTCATCAGTGCATTTAAAAACGGCTGGCTTGCTGCAG
CGTTGGAGCGGATTGAGAAGAATTTCGTCATAACTGATCCCAGGTTGCCTGATAATCCTATAATATTCGC
CTCCGATAGTTTTCTTCAACTTACGGAGTACTCCAGAGAGGAGATACTGGGAAGGAATTGCAGATTCCTC
CAAGGTCCAGAAACTGATAGAGCTACTGTGAGGAAGATACGGGATGCCATTGACAATCAAACTGAAGTGA
CAGTGCAACTTATCAATTACACCAAGTCAGGGAAAAAATTCTGGAACCTGTTCCATTTGCAACCCATGAG
GGACCAAAAGGGCGATGTGCAATATTTCATAGGCGTTCAACTTGATGGTACTGAACACGTCAGAGATGCG
GCGGAGCGAGAAGCAGTGATGCTGATTAAGAAAACAGCAGAGGAGATCGACGAAGCGGCGAAAGAGTTGT
ACGAAGATGAGGAAGAGTTCTACAATGATATGCAAACTATCACACTGAAATCTGAGCTGAACTAGCTGAA
GTTCATCTGCACCAAAGCTTAAGTTTAAACCGCTGATCAGCCTCGACTGTGCCTTCTAGTTGCCAGCCAT
CTGTTGTTTGCCCCTCCCCCGTGCCTTCCTTGACCCTGGAAGGTGCCACTCCCACTGTCCTTTCCTAATA
AAATGAGGAAATTGCATCGCATTGTCTGAGTAGGTGTCATTCTATTCTGGGGGGTGGGGTGGGGCAGGAC
AGCAAGGGGGAGGATTGGGAAGACAATAGCAGGCATGCTGGGGATGCGGTGGGCTCTATGGCTTCTGAGG
CGGAAAGAACCAGCTGGGGCTCTAGGGGGTATCCCC
[124 nt withheld, positions 6337-6460]
C
[91 nt withheld, positions 6462-6552]
A
[49 nt withheld, positions 6554-6602]
CCTTTGACGTTGGAGTCCACGTTCTTT
[37 nt withheld, positions 6630-6666]
ACCCTATCTCGGTCTATTCTTTTGATTTATAAGGGATTTTGCCGATTTCGGCCTATTGGTTAAAAAATGA
GCTGATTTAACAAAAATTTAACGCGAATTAATTCTGTGGAATGTGTGTCAGTTAGGGTGTGGAAAGTCCC
CAGGCTCCCCAGCAGGCAGAAGTATGCAAAGCATGCATCTCAATTAGTCAGCAACCAGGTGTGGAAAGTC
CCCAGGCTCCCCAGCAGGCAGAAGTATGCAAAGCATGCATCTCAATTAGTCAGCAACCATAGTCCCGCCC
CTAACTCCGCCCATCCCGCCCCTAACTCCGCCCAGTTCCGCCCATTCTCCGCCCCATGGCTGACTAATTT
TTTTTATTTATGCAGAGGCCGAGGCCGCCTCTGCCTCTGAGCTATTCCAGAAGTAGTGAGGAGGCTTTTT
TGGAGGCCTAGGCTTTTGCAAAAAGCTCCCGGGAGCTTGTATATCCATTTTCGGATCTGATCAAGAGACA
GGATGAGGATCGTTTCGCATGATTGAACAAGATGGATTGCACGCAGGTTCTCCGGCCGCTTGGGTGGAGA
GGCTATTCGGCTATGACTGGGCACAACAGACAATCGGCTGCTCTGATGCCGCCGTGTTCCGGCTGTCAGC
GCAGGGGCGCCCGGTTCTTTTTGTCAAGACCGACCTGTCCGGTGCCCTGAATGAACTGCAGGACGAGGCA
GCGCGGCTATCGTGGCTGGCCACGACGGGCGTTCCTTGCGCAGCTGTGCTCGACGTTGTCACTGAAGCGG
GAAGGGACTGGCTGCTATTGGGCGAAGTGCCGGGGCAGGATCTCCTGTCATCTCACCTTGCTCCTGCCGA
GAAAGTATCCATCATGGCTGATGCAATGCGGCGGCTGCATACGCTTGATCCGGCTACCTGCCCATTCGAC
CACCAAGCGAAACATCGCATCGAGCGAGCACGTACTCGGATGGAAGCCGGTCTTGTCGATCAGGATGATC
TGGACGAAGAGCATCAGGGGCTCGCGCCAGCCGAACTGTTCGCCAGGCTCAAGGCGCGCATGCCCGACGG
CGAGGATCTCGTCGTGACCCATGGCGATGCCTGCTTGCCGAATATCATGGTGGAAAATGGCCGCTTTTCT
GGATTCATCGACTGTGGCCGGCTGGGTGTGGCGGACCGCTATCAGGACATAGCGTTGGCTACCCGTGATA
TTGCTGAAGAGCTTGGCGGCGAATGGGCTGACCGCTTCCTCGTGCTTTACGGTATCGCCGCTCCCGATTC
GCAGCGCATCGCCTTCTATCGCCTTCTTGACGAGTTCTTCTGAGCGGGACTCTGGGGTTCGAAATGACCG
ACCAAGCGACGCCCAACCTGCCATCACGAGATTTCGATTCCACCGCCGCCTTCTATGAAAGGTTGGGCTT
CGGAATCGTTTTCCGGGACGCCGGCTGGATGATCCTCCAGCGCGGGGATCTCATGCTGGAGTTCTTCGCC
CACCCCAACTTGTTTATTGCAGCTTATAATGGTTACAAATAAAGCAATAGCATCACAAATTTCACAAATA
AAGCATTTTTTTCACTGCATTCTAGTTGTGGTTTGTCCAAACTCATCAATGTATCTTATCATGTCTGTAT
ACCGTCGACCTCTAGCTAGAGCTTGGCGTAATCATGGTCATAGCTGTTTCCTGTGTGAAATTGTTATCCG
CTCACAATTCCACACAACATACGAGCCGGAAGCATAAAGTGTAAAGCCTGGGGTGCCTAATGAGTGAGCT
AACTCACATTAATTGCGTTGCGCTCACTGCCCGCTTTCCAGTCGGGAAACCTGTCGTGCCAGCTGCATTA
ATGAATCGGCCAACGCGCGGGGAGAGGCGGTTTGCGTATTGGGCGCTCTTCCGCTTCCTCGCTCACTGAC
TCGCTGCGCTCGGTCGTTCGGCTGCGGCGAGCGGTATCAGCTCACTCAAAGGCGGTAATACGGTTATCCA
CAGAATCAGGGGATAACGCAGGAAAGAACATGTGAGCAAAAGGCCAGCAAAAGGCCAGGAACCGTAAAAA
GGCCGCGTTGCTGGCGTTTTTCCATAGGCTCCGCCCCCCTGACGAGCATCACAAAAATCGACGCTCAAGT
CAGAGGTGGCGAAACCCGACAGGACTATAAAGATACCAGGCGTTTCCCCCTGGAAGCTCCCTCGTGCGCT
CTCCTGTTCCGACCCTGCCGCTTACCGGATACCTGTCCGCCTTTCTCCCTTCGGGAAGCGTGGCGCTTTC
TCATAGCTCACGCTGTAGGTATCTCAGTTCGGTGTAGGTCGTTCGCTCCAAGCTGGGCTGTGTGCACGAA
CCCCCCGTTCAGCCCGACCGCTGCGCCTTATCCGGTAACTATCGTCTTGAGTCCAACCCGGTAAGACACG
ACTTATCGCCACTGGCAGCAGCCACTGGTAACAGGATTAGCAGAGCGAGGTATGTAGGCGGTGCTACAGA
GTTCTTGAAGTGGTGGCCTAACTACGGCTACACTAGAAGAACAGTATTTGGTATCTGCGCTCTGCTGAAG
CCAGTTACCTTCGGAAAAAGAGTTGGTAGCTCTTGATCCGGCAAACAAACCACCGCTGGTAGCGGTTTTT
TTGTTTGCAAGCAGCAGATTACGCGCAGAAAAAAAGGATCTCAAGAAGATCCTTTGATCTTTTCTACGGG
GTCTGACGCTCAGTGGAACGAAAACTCACGTTAAGGGATTTTGGTCATGAGATTATCAAAAAGGATCTTC
ACCTAGATCCTTTTAAATTAAAAATGAAGTTTTAAATCAATCTAAAGTATATATGAGTAAACTTGGTCTG
ACAGTTACCAATGCTTAATCAGTGAGGCACCTATCTCAGCGATCTGTCTATTTCGTTCATCCATAGTTGC
CTGACTCCCCGTCGTGTAGATAACTACGATACGGGAGGGCTTACCATCTGGCCCCAGTGCTGCAATGATA
CCGCGAGACCCACGCTCACCGGCTCCAGATTTATCAGCAATAAACCAGCCAGCCGGAAGGGCCGAGCGCA
GAAGTGGTCCTGCAACTTTATCCGCCTCCATCCAGTCTATTAATTGTTGCCGGGAAGCTAGAGTAAGTAG
TTCGCCAGTTAATAGTTTGCGCAACGTTGTTGCCATTGCTACAGGCATCGTGGTGTCACGCTCGTCGTTT
GGTATGGCTTCATTCAGCTCCGGTTCCCAACGATCAAGGCGAGTTACATGATCCCCCATGTTGTGCAAAA
AAGCGGTTAGCTCCTTCGGTCCTCCGATCGTTGTCAGAAGTAAGTTGGCCGCAGTGTTATCACTCATGGT
TATGGCAGCACTGCATAATTCTCTTACTGTCATGCCATCCGTAAGATGCTTTTCTGTGACTGGTGAGTAC
TCAACCAAGTCATTCTGAGAATAGTGTATGCGGCGACCGAGTTGCTCTTGCCCGGCGTCAATACGGGATA
ATACCGCGCCACATAGCAGAACTTTAAAAGTGCTCATCATTGGAAAACGTTCTTCGGGGCGAAAACTCTC
AAGGATCTTACCGCTGTTGAGATCCAGTTCGATGTAACCCACTCGTGCACCCAACTGATCTTCAGCATCT
TTTACTTTCACCAGCGTTTCTGGGTGAGCAAAAACAGGAAGGCAAAATGCCGCAAAAAAGGGAATAAGGG
CGACACGGAAATGTTGAATACTCATACTCTTCCTTTTTCAATATTATTGAAGCATTTATCAGGGTTATTG
TCTCATGAGCGGATACATATTTGAATGTATTTAGAAAAATAAACAAATAGGGGTTCCGCGCACATTTCCC
CGAAAAGTGCCACCTGACGTC
