Features (pLannotate 1.2.2; 23 found; start..end, strand, type, name):
     74..453     +  enhancer       CMV enhancer: human cytomegalovirus immediate early enhancer
    454..657     +  promoter       CMV promoter: human cytomegalovirus (CMV) immediate early promoter
    653..686     +  LTR            5' LTR (truncated) (fragment): truncated 5' long terminal repeat (LTR) from HIV-1
    702..720     +  promoter       T7 promoter: promoter for bacteriophage T7 RNA polymerase
    896..2497    +  CDS            Cas9(N): N-terminal portion of Streptococcus pyogenes Cas9 (Zetsche et al., 2015)
   2498..4996    +  CDS            Cas9(C): C-terminal portion of Streptococcus pyogenes Cas9 (Zetsche et al., 2015)
   4997..5044    +  CDS            nucleoplasmin NLS: bipartite nuclear localization signal from nucleoplasmin
   5381..5698    +  CDS            miniSOG: miniSOG is a basic (constitutively fluorescent) cyan fluorescent protein published in 2011, derived from Arabidopsis thaliana. It requires the cofactor flavin for fluorescence.
   5906..6130    +  polyA_signal   bGH poly(A) signal: bovine growth hormone polyadenylation signal
   6134..6155    +  promoter       SV40 promoter (fragment): SV40 enhancer and early promoter
   6176..6604    +  rep_origin     f1 ori (sequence partly withheld): f1 bacteriophage origin of replication; arrow indicates direction of (+) strand synthesis
   6618..6947    +  promoter       SV40 promoter: SV40 enhancer and early promoter
   7014..7805    +  CDS            neo: KKA2_KLEPN - Also known as kan, nptII. Experimental evidence at protein level: Swiss-Prot protein existence level 1. Resistance to kanamycin, neomycin, paromomycin, ribostamycin, butirosin and gentamicin B. From Klebsiella pneumoniae.
   7829..7987    +  CDS            ble (fragment): BLE_KLEPN - Experimental evidence at protein level: Swiss-Prot protein existence level 1. Binding protein with a strong affinity to the bleomycin family of antibiotics. Binds to CL990; an antimitotic-antibiotic compound. From Klebsiella pneumoniae.
   7982..8103    +  polyA_signal   SV40 poly(A) signal: SV40 polyadenylation signal
   8176..8192    -  protein_bind   lac operator: The lac repressor binds to the lac operator to inhibit transcription in E. coli. This inhibition can be relieved by adding lactose or isopropyl-β-D-thiogalactopyranoside (IPTG). lac repressor encoded by lacI
   8200..8230    -  promoter       lac promoter: promoter for the E. coli lac operon
   8245..8266    -  protein_bind   CAP binding site: CAP binding activates transcription in the presence of cAMP. E. coli catabolite activator protein
   8279..8371    -  CDS            lacI (fragment): lac repressor; lacI; The lac repressor binds to the lac operator to inhibit transcription in E. coli. This inhibition can be relieved by adding lactose or isopropyl-β-D-thiogalactopyranoside (IPTG).
   8554..9142    -  rep_origin     ori: high-copy-number ColE1/pMB1/pBR322/pUC origin of replication
   9313..10173   -  CDS            AmpR: β-lactamase; bla; confers resistance to ampicillin, carbenicillin, and related antibiotics
  10174..10278   -  promoter       AmpR promoter: bla
  10337..10389   -  misc_feature   bom (fragment): basis of mobility region from pBR322
>Addgene plasmid #128116 | Cas-Acr (insertion 5) | addgene full sequence | sequence record 249644 | Addgene NGS Result
AATTGCATGAAGAATCTGCTTAGGGTTAGGCGTTTTGCGCTGCTTCGCGATGTACGGGCCAGATATACGC
GTTGACATTGATTATTGACTAGTTATTAATAGTAATCAATTACGGGGTCATTAGTTCATAGCCCATATAT
GGAGTTCCGCGTTACATAACTTACGGTAAATGGCCCGCCTGGCTGACCGCCCAACGACCCCCGCCCATTG
ACGTCAATAATGACGTATGTTCCCATAGTAACGCCAATAGGGACTTTCCATTGACGTCAATGGGTGGAGT
ATTTACGGTAAACTGCCCACTTGGCAGTACATCAAGTGTATCATATGCCAAGTACGCCCCCTATTGACGT
CAATGACGGTAAATGGCCCGCCTGGCATTATGCCCAGTACATGACCTTATGGGACTTTCCTACTTGGCAG
TACATCTACGTATTAGTCATCGCTATTACCATGGTGATGCGGTTTTGGCAGTACATCAATGGGCGTGGAT
AGCGGTTTGACTCACGGGGATTTCCAAGTCTCCACCCCATTGACGTCAATGGGAGTTTGTTTTGGCACCA
AAATCAACGGGACTTTCCAAAATGTCGTAACAACTCCGCCCCATTGACGCAAATGGGCGGTAGGCGTGTA
CGGTGGGAGGTCTATATAAGCAGAGCTCTCTGGCTAACTAGAGAACCCACTGCTTACTGGCTTATCGAAA
TTAATACGACTCACTATAGGGAGACCCAAGCTGGCTAGCGTTTAAACGGGCCCTCTAGACTCGAGCGGTG
CCACCATGGACTATAAGGACCACGACGGAGACTACAAGGATCATGATATTGATTACAAAGACGATGACGA
TAAGATGGCCCCAAAGAAGAAGCGGAAGGTCGGTATCCACGGAGTCCCAGCAGCCGACAAGAAGTACAGC
ATCGGCCTGGACATCGGCACCAACTCTGTGGGCTGGGCCGTGATCACCGACGAGTACAAGGTGCCCAGCA
AGAAATTCAAGGTGCTGGGCAACACCGACCGGCACAGCATCAAGAAGAACCTGATCGGAGCCCTGCTGTT
CGACAGCGGCGAAACAGCCGAGGCCACCCGGCTGAAGAGAACCGCCAGAAGAAGATACACCAGACGGAAG
AACCGGATCTGCTATCTGCAAGAGATCTTCAGCAACGAGATGGCCAAGGTGGACGACAGCTTCTTCCACA
GACTGGAAGAGTCCTTCCTGGTGGAAGAGGATAAGAAGCACGAGCGGCACCCCATCTTCGGCAACATCGT
GGACGAGGTGGCCTACCACGAGAAGTACCCCACCATCTACCACCTGAGAAAGAAACTGGTGGACAGCACC
GACAAGGCCGACCTGCGGCTGATCTATCTGGCCCTGGCCCACATGATCAAGTTCCGGGGCCACTTCCTGA
TCGAGGGCGACCTGAACCCCGACAACAGCGACGTGGACAAGCTGTTCATCCAGCTGGTGCAGACCTACAA
CCAGCTGTTCGAGGAAAACCCCATCAACGCCAGCGGCGTGGACGCCAAGGCCATCCTGTCTGCCAGACTG
AGCAAGAGCAGACGGCTGGAAAATCTGATCGCCCAGCTGCCCGGCGAGAAGAAGAATGGCCTGTTCGGAA
ACCTGATTGCCCTGAGCCTGGGCCTGACCCCCAACTTCAAGAGCAACTTCGACCTGGCCGAGGATGCCAA
ACTGCAGCTGAGCAAGGACACCTACGACGACGACCTGGACAACCTGCTGGCCCAGATCGGCGACCAGTAC
GCCGACCTGTTTCTGGCCGCCAAGAACCTGTCCGACGCCATCCTGCTGAGCGACATCCTGAGAGTGAACA
CCGAGATCACCAAGGCCCCCCTGAGCGCCTCTATGATCAAGAGATACGACGAGCACCACCAGGACCTGAC
CCTGCTGAAAGCTCTCGTGCGGCAGCAGCTGCCTGAGAAGTACAAAGAGATTTTCTTCGACCAGAGCAAG
AACGGCTACGCCGGCTACATTGACGGCGGAGCCAGCCAGGAAGAGTTCTACAAGTTCATCAAGCCCATCC
TGGAAAAGATGGACGGCACCGAGGAACTGCTCGTGAAGCTGAACAGAGAGGACCTGCTGCGGAAGCAGCG
GACCTTCGACAACGGCAGCATCCCCCACCAGATCCACCTGGGAGAGCTGCACGCCATTCTGCGGCGGCAG
GAAGATTTTTACCCATTCCTGAAGGACAACCGGGAAAAGATCGAGAAGATCCTGACCTTCCGCATCCCCT
ACTACGTGGGCCCTCTGGCCAGGGGAAACAGCAGATTCGCCTGGATGACCAGAAAGAGCGAGGAAACCAT
CACCCCCTGGAACTTCGAGGAAGTGGTGGACAAGGGCGCTTCCGCCCAGAGCTTCATCGAGCGGATGACC
AACTTCGATAAGAACCTGCCCAACGAGAAGGTGCTGCCCAAGCACAGCCTGCTGTACGAGTACTTCACCG
TGTATAACGAGCTGACCAAAGTGAAATACGTGACCGAGGGAATGAGAAAGCCCGCCTTCCTGAGCGGCGA
GCAGAAAAAGGCCATCGTGGACCTGCTGTTCAAGACCAACCGGAAAGTGACCGTGAAGCAGCTGAAAGAG
GACTACTTCAAGAAAATCGAGTGCTTCGACTCCGTGGAAATCTCCGGCGTGGAAGATCGGTTCAACGCCT
CCCTGGGCACATACCACGATCTGCTGAAAATTATCAAGGACAAGGACTTCCTGGACAATGAGGAAAACGA
GGACATTCTGGAAGATATCGTGCTGACCCTGACACTGTTTGAGGACAGAGAGATGATCGAGGAACGGCTG
AAAACCTATGCCCACCTGTTCGACGACAAAGTGATGAAGCAGCTGAAGCGGCGGAGATACACCGGCTGGG
GCAGGCTGAGCCGGAAGCTGATCAACGGCATCCGGGACAAGCAGTCCGGCAAGACAATCCTGGATTTCCT
GAAGTCCGACGGCTTCGCCAACAGAAACTTCATGCAGCTGATCCACGACGACAGCCTGACCTTTAAAGAG
GACATCCAGAAAGCCCAGGTGTCCGGCCAGGGCGATAGCCTGCACGAGCACATTGCCAATCTGGCCGGCA
GCCCCGCCATTAAGAAGGGCATCCTGCAGACAGTGAAGGTGGTGGACGAGCTCGTGAAAGTGATGGGCCG
GCACAAGCCCGAGAACATCGTGATCGAAATGGCCAGAGAGAACCAGACCACCCAGAAGGGACAGAAGAAC
AGCCGCGAGAGAATGAAGCGGATCGAAGAGGGCATCAAAGAGCTGGGCAGCCAGATCCTGAAAGAACACC
CCGTGGAAAACACCCAGCTGCAGAACGAGAAGCTGTACCTGTACTACCTGCAGAATGGGCGGGATATGTA
CGTGGACCAGGAACTGGACATCAACCGGCTGTCCGACTACGATGTGGACCATATCGTGCCTCAGAGCTTT
CTGAAGGACGACTCCATCGACAACAAGGTGCTGACCAGAAGCGACAAGAACCGGGGCAAGAGCGACAACG
TGCCCTCCGAAGAGGTCGTGAAGAAGATGAAGAACTACTGGCGGCAGCTGCTGAACGCCAAGCTGATTAC
CCAGAGAAAGTTCGACAATCTGACCAAGGCCGAGAGAGGCGGCCTGAGCGAACTGGATAAGGCCGGCTTC
ATCAAGAGACAGCTGGTGGAAACCCGGCAGATCACAAAGCACGTGGCACAGATCCTGGACTCCCGGATGA
ACACTAAGTACGACGAGAATGACAAGCTGATCCGGGAAGTGAAAGTGATCACCCTGAAGTCCAAGCTGGT
GTCCGATTTCCGGAAGGATTTCCAGTTTTACAAAGTGCGCGAGATCAACAACTACCACCACGCCCACGAC
GCCTACCTGAACGCCGTCGTGGGAACCGCCCTGATCAAAAAGTACCCTAAGCTGGAAAGCGAGTTCGTGT
ACGGCGACTACAAGGTGTACGACGTGCGGAAGATGATCGCCAAGAGCGAGCAGGAAATCGGCAAGGCTAC
CGCCAAGTACTTCTTCTACAGCAACATCATGAACTTTTTCAAGACCGAGATTACCCTGGCCAACGGCGAG
ATCCGGAAGCGGCCTCTGATCGAGACAAACGGCGAAACCGGGGAGATCGTGTGGGATAAGGGCCGGGATT
TTGCCACCGTGCGGAAAGTGCTGAGCATGCCCCAAGTGAATATCGTGAAAAAGACCGAGGTGCAGACAGG
CGGCTTCAGCAAAGAGTCTATCCTGCCCAAGAGGAACAGCGATAAGCTGATCGCCAGAAAGAAGGACTGG
GACCCTAAGAAGTACGGCGGCTTCGACAGCCCCACCGTGGCCTATTCTGTGCTGGTGGTGGCCAAAGTGG
AAAAGGGCAAGTCCAAGAAACTGAAGAGTGTGAAAGAGCTGCTGGGGATCACCATCATGGAAAGAAGCAG
CTTCGAGAAGAATCCCATCGACTTTCTGGAAGCCAAGGGCTACAAAGAAGTGAAAAAGGACCTGATCATC
AAGCTGCCTAAGTACTCCCTGTTCGAGCTGGAAAACGGCCGGAAGAGAATGCTGGCCTCTGCCGGCGAAC
TGCAGAAGGGAAACGAACTGGCCCTGCCCTCCAAATATGTGAACTTCCTGTACCTGGCCAGCCACTATGA
GAAGCTGAAGGGCTCCCCCGAGGATAATGAGCAGAAACAGCTGTTTGTGGAACAGCACAAGCACTACCTG
GACGAGATCATCGAGCAGATCAGCGAGTTCTCCAAGAGAGTGATCCTGGCCGACGCTAATCTGGACAAAG
TGCTGTCCGCCTACAACAAGCACCGGGATAAGCCCATCAGAGAGCAGGCCGAGAATATCATCCACCTGTT
TACCCTGACCAATCTGGGAGCCCCTGCCGCCTTCAAGTACTTTGACACCACCATCGACCGGAAGAGGTAC
ACCAGCACCAAAGAGGTGCTGGACGCCACCCTGATCCACCAGAGCATCACCGGCCTGTACGAGACACGGA
TCGACCTGTCTCAGCTGGGAGGCGACAAAAGGCCGGCGGCCACGAAAAAGGCCGGCCAGGCAAAAAAGAA
AAAGGAATTCGGGGGATCAGGGGGAGGGTCTGGTGGTGGATCTGGTGGAGGATCTGGTGGGGGTTCAGGG
GGCGGTTCCGGAGGAGGCTCAGGAGGCGGCTCCGGCGGTGGCTCAGGAGGTGGATCCGGTATGAACATTA
ACGACCTGATTCGGGAAATAAAGAACAAGGACTACACGGTCAAGCTGTCAGGCACCGACTCCAACTCTAT
AACACAGCTCATTATAAGGGTTAATAATGATGGCAACGAATATGTCATCTCTGAATCCGAGAATGAATCA
ATCGTGGAGAAATTCATCAGTGCATTTAAAAACGGCTGGCTTGCTGCAGCGTTGGAGCGGATTGAGAAGA
ATTTCGTCATAACTGATCCCAGGTTGCCTGATAATCCTATAATATTCGCCTCCGATAGTTTTCTTCAACT
TACGGAGTACTCCAGAGAGGAGATACTGGGAAGGAATTGCAGATTCCTCCAAGGTCCAGAAACTGATAGA
GCTACTGTGAGGAAGATACGGGATGCCATTGACAATCAAACTGAAGTGACAGTGCAACTTATCAATTACA
CCAAGTCAGGGAAAAAATTCTGGAACCTGTTCCATTTGCAACCCATGAGGGACCAAAAGGGCGATGTGCA
ATATTTCATAGGCGTTCAACTTGATGGTACTGAACACGTCAGAGATGCGGCGGAGCGAGAAGCAGTGATG
CTGATTAAGAAAACAGCAGAGGAGATCGACGAAGCGGCGAAAGAGTTGTACGAAGATGAGGAAGAGTTCT
ACAATGATATGCAAACTATCACACTGAAATCTGAGCTGAACTAGCTGAAGTTCATCTGCACCAAAGCTTA
AGTTTAAACCGCTGATCAGCCTCGACTGTGCCTTCTAGTTGCCAGCCATCTGTTGTTTGCCCCTCCCCCG
TGCCTTCCTTGACCCTGGAAGGTGCCACTCCCACTGTCCTTTCCTAATAAAATGAGGAAATTGCATCGCA
TTGTCTGAGTAGGTGTCATTCTATTCTGGGGGGTGGGGTGGGGCAGGACAGCAAGGGGGAGGATTGGGAA
GACAATAGCAGGCATGCTGGGGATGCGGTGGGCTCTATGGCTTCTGAGGCGGAAAGAACCAGCTGGGGCT
CTAGGGGGTATCCCC
[124 nt withheld, positions 6176-6299]
C
[91 nt withheld, positions 6301-6391]
A
[49 nt withheld, positions 6393-6441]
CCTTTGACGTTGGAGTCCACGTTCTTT
[37 nt withheld, positions 6469-6505]
ACCCTATCTCGGTCTATTCTTTTGATTTATAAGGGATTTTGCCGATTTCGGCCTATTGGTTAAAAAATGA
GCTGATTTAACAAAAATTTAACGCGAATTAATTCTGTGGAATGTGTGTCAGTTAGGGTGTGGAAAGTCCC
CAGGCTCCCCAGCAGGCAGAAGTATGCAAAGCATGCATCTCAATTAGTCAGCAACCAGGTGTGGAAAGTC
CCCAGGCTCCCCAGCAGGCAGAAGTATGCAAAGCATGCATCTCAATTAGTCAGCAACCATAGTCCCGCCC
CTAACTCCGCCCATCCCGCCCCTAACTCCGCCCAGTTCCGCCCATTCTCCGCCCCATGGCTGACTAATTT
TTTTTATTTATGCAGAGGCCGAGGCCGCCTCTGCCTCTGAGCTATTCCAGAAGTAGTGAGGAGGCTTTTT
TGGAGGCCTAGGCTTTTGCAAAAAGCTCCCGGGAGCTTGTATATCCATTTTCGGATCTGATCAAGAGACA
GGATGAGGATCGTTTCGCATGATTGAACAAGATGGATTGCACGCAGGTTCTCCGGCCGCTTGGGTGGAGA
GGCTATTCGGCTATGACTGGGCACAACAGACAATCGGCTGCTCTGATGCCGCCGTGTTCCGGCTGTCAGC
GCAGGGGCGCCCGGTTCTTTTTGTCAAGACCGACCTGTCCGGTGCCCTGAATGAACTGCAGGACGAGGCA
GCGCGGCTATCGTGGCTGGCCACGACGGGCGTTCCTTGCGCAGCTGTGCTCGACGTTGTCACTGAAGCGG
GAAGGGACTGGCTGCTATTGGGCGAAGTGCCGGGGCAGGATCTCCTGTCATCTCACCTTGCTCCTGCCGA
GAAAGTATCCATCATGGCTGATGCAATGCGGCGGCTGCATACGCTTGATCCGGCTACCTGCCCATTCGAC
CACCAAGCGAAACATCGCATCGAGCGAGCACGTACTCGGATGGAAGCCGGTCTTGTCGATCAGGATGATC
TGGACGAAGAGCATCAGGGGCTCGCGCCAGCCGAACTGTTCGCCAGGCTCAAGGCGCGCATGCCCGACGG
CGAGGATCTCGTCGTGACCCATGGCGATGCCTGCTTGCCGAATATCATGGTGGAAAATGGCCGCTTTTCT
GGATTCATCGACTGTGGCCGGCTGGGTGTGGCGGACCGCTATCAGGACATAGCGTTGGCTACCCGTGATA
TTGCTGAAGAGCTTGGCGGCGAATGGGCTGACCGCTTCCTCGTGCTTTACGGTATCGCCGCTCCCGATTC
GCAGCGCATCGCCTTCTATCGCCTTCTTGACGAGTTCTTCTGAGCGGGACTCTGGGGTTCGAAATGACCG
ACCAAGCGACGCCCAACCTGCCATCACGAGATTTCGATTCCACCGCCGCCTTCTATGAAAGGTTGGGCTT
CGGAATCGTTTTCCGGGACGCCGGCTGGATGATCCTCCAGCGCGGGGATCTCATGCTGGAGTTCTTCGCC
CACCCCAACTTGTTTATTGCAGCTTATAATGGTTACAAATAAAGCAATAGCATCACAAATTTCACAAATA
AAGCATTTTTTTCACTGCATTCTAGTTGTGGTTTGTCCAAACTCATCAATGTATCTTATCATGTCTGTAT
ACCGTCGACCTCTAGCTAGAGCTTGGCGTAATCATGGTCATAGCTGTTTCCTGTGTGAAATTGTTATCCG
CTCACAATTCCACACAACATACGAGCCGGAAGCATAAAGTGTAAAGCCTGGGGTGCCTAATGAGTGAGCT
AACTCACATTAATTGCGTTGCGCTCACTGCCCGCTTTCCAGTCGGGAAACCTGTCGTGCCAGCTGCATTA
ATGAATCGGCCAACGCGCGGGGAGAGGCGGTTTGCGTATTGGGCGCTCTTCCGCTTCCTCGCTCACTGAC
TCGCTGCGCTCGGTCGTTCGGCTGCGGCGAGCGGTATCAGCTCACTCAAAGGCGGTAATACGGTTATCCA
CAGAATCAGGGGATAACGCAGGAAAGAACATGTGAGCAAAAGGCCAGCAAAAGGCCAGGAACCGTAAAAA
GGCCGCGTTGCTGGCGTTTTTCCATAGGCTCCGCCCCCCTGACGAGCATCACAAAAATCGACGCTCAAGT
CAGAGGTGGCGAAACCCGACAGGACTATAAAGATACCAGGCGTTTCCCCCTGGAAGCTCCCTCGTGCGCT
CTCCTGTTCCGACCCTGCCGCTTACCGGATACCTGTCCGCCTTTCTCCCTTCGGGAAGCGTGGCGCTTTC
TCATAGCTCACGCTGTAGGTATCTCAGTTCGGTGTAGGTCGTTCGCTCCAAGCTGGGCTGTGTGCACGAA
CCCCCCGTTCAGCCCGACCGCTGCGCCTTATCCGGTAACTATCGTCTTGAGTCCAACCCGGTAAGACACG
ACTTATCGCCACTGGCAGCAGCCACTGGTAACAGGATTAGCAGAGCGAGGTATGTAGGCGGTGCTACAGA
GTTCTTGAAGTGGTGGCCTAACTACGGCTACACTAGAAGAACAGTATTTGGTATCTGCGCTCTGCTGAAG
CCAGTTACCTTCGGAAAAAGAGTTGGTAGCTCTTGATCCGGCAAACAAACCACCGCTGGTAGCGGTGGTT
TTTTTGTTTGCAAGCAGCAGATTACGCGCAGAAAAAAAGGATCTCAAGAAGATCCTTTGATCTTTTCTAC
GGGGTCTGACGCTCAGTGGAACGAAAACTCACGTTAAGGGATTTTGGTCATGAGATTATCAAAAAGGATC
TTCACCTAGATCCTTTTAAATTAAAAATGAAGTTTTAAATCAATCTAAAGTATATATGAGTAAACTTGGT
CTGACAGTTACCAATGCTTAATCAGTGAGGCACCTATCTCAGCGATCTGTCTATTTCGTTCATCCATAGT
TGCCTGACTCCCCGTCGTGTAGATAACTACGATACGGGAGGGCTTACCATCTGGCCCCAGTGCTGCAATG
ATACCGCGAGACCCACGCTCACCGGCTCCAGATTTATCAGCAATAAACCAGCCAGCCGGAAGGGCCGAGC
GCAGAAGTGGTCCTGCAACTTTATCCGCCTCCATCCAGTCTATTAATTGTTGCCGGGAAGCTAGAGTAAG
TAGTTCGCCAGTTAATAGTTTGCGCAACGTTGTTGCCATTGCTACAGGCATCGTGGTGTCACGCTCGTCG
TTTGGTATGGCTTCATTCAGCTCCGGTTCCCAACGATCAAGGCGAGTTACATGATCCCCCATGTTGTGCA
AAAAAGCGGTTAGCTCCTTCGGTCCTCCGATCGTTGTCAGAAGTAAGTTGGCCGCAGTGTTATCACTCAT
GGTTATGGCAGCACTGCATAATTCTCTTACTGTCATGCCATCCGTAAGATGCTTTTCTGTGACTGGTGAG
TACTCAACCAAGTCATTCTGAGAATAGTGTATGCGGCGACCGAGTTGCTCTTGCCCGGCGTCAATACGGG
ATAATACCGCGCCACATAGCAGAACTTTAAAAGTGCTCATCATTGGAAAACGTTCTTCGGGGCGAAAACT
CTCAAGGATCTTACCGCTGTTGAGATCCAGTTCGATGTAACCCACTCGTGCACCCAACTGATCTTCAGCA
TCTTTTACTTTCACCAGCGTTTCTGGGTGAGCAAAAACAGGAAGGCAAAATGCCGCAAAAAAGGGAATAA
GGGCGACACGGAAATGTTGAATACTCATACTCTTCCTTTTTCAATATTATTGAAGCATTTATCAGGGTTA
TTGTCTCATGAGCGGATACATATTTGAATGTATTTAGAAAAATAAACAAATAGGGGTTCCGCGCACATTT
CCCCGAAAAGTGCCACCTGACGTCGACGGATCGGGAGATCTCCCGATCCCCTATGGTGCACTCTCAGTAC
AATCTGCTCTGATGCCGCATAGTTAAGCCAGTATCTGCTCCCTGCTTGTGTGTTGGAGGTCGCTGAGTAG
TGCGCGAGCAAAATTTAAGCTACAACAAGGCAAGGCTTGACCGAC
